Addgene plasmid #196464: AncPass+7sub
Purpose: Expresses Na,K-ATPase (ATP1A1 and ATP1B1 in pFastBac Dual vector) in insect cells
Depositing lab: Susanne Dobler. Depositing organization: Universitaet Hamburg. Publication: Historical Contingency Shapes Toxin Resistance in a Specialist Avian Predator. Mohammadi S, Pradhan S, Hoffmann FG, Herrera-Álvarez S, Deng Y, Eacock A, Dobler S, Storz JF, Rowland HM. bioRxiv 2025.07.04.662692 10.1101/2025.07.04.662692.
Backbone
  Vector backbone: pFastBac Dual
  Backbone manufacturer: Thermo Fisher (Invitrogen)
  Backbone size w/o insert (bp): 5235
  Total vector size (bp): 9101
  Vector type: Insect Expression
Growth in bacteria
  Bacterial resistance: Ampicillin, 100 μg/mL
  Growth temperature: 37°C
  Growth strain: DH5alpha
  Copy number: Unknown
Gene/Insert 1
  Gene/Insert name: ATP1A1
  Species: Ancestral Passeroidea
  Insert size (bp): 3090
  Promoter: PH
  Cloning method: Restriction Enzyme; 5′ cloning site unknown (unknown if destroyed); 3′ cloning site unknown (unknown if destroyed)
  Sequencing primers: 5′ ATTCCGGATTATTCATACCGTCCCACCATCG; 3′ GTGGTATGGCTGATTATGATCCTCTAGTACTTCTC
Gene/Insert 2
  Gene/Insert name: ATP1B1
  Species: Ancestral Passeroidea
  Insert size (bp): 928
  Promoter: p10
  Cloning method: Restriction Enzyme; 5′ cloning site unknown (unknown if destroyed); 3′ cloning site unknown (unknown if destroyed)
  Sequencing primers: 5′ CGGGTTCCTTCCGGTATTGTCTCCTTC; 3′ ACGGACCTTTAATTCAACCCAACACAATATA
Resource information
  A portion of this plasmid was derived from a plasmid made by: GeneArt Gene Synthesis (Thermo Fisher Scientific)
Terms and licenses: Academic/Nonprofit Terms; Industry Terms: Not Available to Industry
How to cite: AncPass+7sub was a gift from Susanne Dobler (Addgene plasmid # 196464 ; http://n2t.net/addgene:196464 ; RRID:Addgene_196464)
