[The description below was written by a language model from this plasmid's Addgene catalogue record and pLannotate feature annotations shown in this document.]
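Description:
AncPass+7sub is a baculovirus donor plasmid built on the pFastBac Dual backbone for co-expressing both subunits of the Na,K-ATPase in insect cells. It totals about 9.1 kb and is maintained in E. coli through a high-copy ColE1/pUC-type origin with ampicillin resistance (AmpR under its own bla promoter). An f1 origin and small remnants of lacZα and the pBR322 bom region are also annotated in the backbone.

The payload sits between the Tn7R and Tn7L ends of a mini-Tn7 element, together with a gentamicin resistance gene driven by the Pc integron promoter. This arrangement allows the whole cassette to be transposed into a baculovirus shuttle genome (bacmid) in a suitable E. coli host, with gentamicin selecting for the transposed segment. Within the element, two strong late baculoviral promoters lie back to back and fire in opposite directions. The polyhedrin promoter drives ATP1A1, the catalytic alpha subunit (about 3.1 kb), terminated by the SV40 poly(A) signal. The p10 promoter drives ATP1B1, the beta subunit (about 0.9 kb) needed for assembly and membrane delivery of the pump, terminated by the HSV TK poly(A) signal. No epitope tags or reporters are annotated.

Both coding sequences are recorded as belonging to "Ancestral Passeroidea", that is, inferred ancestral songbird sequences, partly derived from commercial gene synthesis; the chicken and rabbit labels in the feature table only reflect nearest database matches. The name suggests seven substitutions added to the ancestral background, but the record does not say which ones or in which subunit. The associated work concerns the evolution of toxin resistance in a specialist avian predator, so the recombinant pump is presumably produced for functional study in that context.
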