Features (pLannotate 1.2.2; 18 found; start..end, strand, type, name):
     81..97      +  CDS            lacZα (fragment): LacZα fragment of β-galactosidase; lacZ fragment
    102..556     +  rep_origin     f1 ori (sequence partly withheld): f1 bacteriophage origin of replication; arrow indicates direction of (+) strand synthesis
    582..686     +  promoter       AmpR promoter: bla
    687..1547    +  CDS            AmpR: β-lactamase; bla; confers resistance to ampicillin, carbenicillin, and related antibiotics
   1718..2306    +  rep_origin     ori: high-copy-number ColE1/pMB1/pBR322/pUC origin of replication
   2492..2543    -  misc_feature   bom (fragment): basis of mobility region from pBR322
   2611..2835    -  mobile_element Tn7R: mini-Tn7 element (right end of the Tn7 transposon) Tn7
   2902..3435    -  CDS            GmR: gentamycin acetyltransferase; aacC1; confers resistance to gentamycin
   3624..3652    -  promoter       Pc promoter: intI1 (promoter lies within the coding sequence); class 1 integron promoter
   3630..3989    -  CDS            YPR2_ECOLX (fragment): Protein predicted: Swiss-Prot protein existence level 4. From Escherichia coli.
   4160..4208    -  polyA_signal   HSV TK poly(A) signal: herpes simplex virus thymidine kinase polyadenylation signal (Cole and Stacy, 1985)
   4282..5196    -  CDS            ATP1B1: AT1B1_CHICK - Experimental evidence at protein level: Swiss-Prot protein existence level 1. This is the non-catalytic component of the active enzyme, which catalyzes the hydrolysis of ATP coupled with the exchange of Na(+) and K(+) ions across the plasma membrane. The beta subunit regulates, through assembly of alpha/beta heterodimers, the number of sodium pumps transported to the plasma membrane. From Gallus gallus (Chicken).
   5216..5325    -  promoter       p10 promoter: baculovirus promoter for expression in insect cells
   5349..5440    +  promoter       polyhedrin promoter: polh from Autographa californica; promoter for the baculovirus polyhedrin gene
   5483..8557    +  CDS            ATP1A1: AT1A1_RABIT - Experimental evidence at protein level: Swiss-Prot protein existence level 1. This is the catalytic component of the active enzyme, which catalyzes the hydrolysis of ATP coupled with the exchange of sodium and potassium ions across the plasma membrane. This action creates the electrochemical gradient of sodium and potassium ions, providing the energy for active transport of various nutrients (By similarity). May contribute to blood-heart barrier properties of endocardial endothelium and may control cardiac performance via endothelial Na(+)/H(+) exchange (PubMed:11738066). From Or
   8584..8667    +  CDS            large T antigen (fragment): large T antigen from SV40 (simian virus 40)
   8690..8824    +  polyA_signal   SV40 poly(A) signal: SV40 polyadenylation signal
   8853..9018    -  mobile_element Tn7L: mini-Tn7 element (left end of the Tn7 transposon) Tn7
>Addgene plasmid #196464 | AncPass+7sub | addgene full sequence | sequence record 393054 | Addgene NGS Result
TTCTCTGTCACAGAATGAAAATTTTTCTGTCATCTCTTCGTTATTAATGTTTGTAATTGACTGAATATCA
ACGCTTATTTGCAGCCTGAATGGCGAATGGG
[124 nt withheld, positions 102-225]
C
[91 nt withheld, positions 227-317]
A
[49 nt withheld, positions 319-367]
CCTTTGACGTTGGAGTCCACGTTCTT
[37 nt withheld, positions 394-430]
ACCCTATCTCGGTCTATTCTTTTGATTTATAAGGGATTTTGCCGATTTCGGCCTATTGGTTAAAAAATGA
GCTGATTTAACAAAAATTTAACGCGAATTTTAACAAAATATTAACGCTTACAATTTAGGTGGCACTTTTC
GGGGAAATGTGCGCGGAACCCCTATTTGTTTATTTTTCTAAATACATTCAAATATGTATCCGCTCATGAG
ACAATAACCCTGATAAATGCTTCAATAATATTGAAAAAGGAAGAGTATGAGTATTCAACATTTCCGTGTC
GCCCTTATTCCCTTTTTTGCGGCATTTTGCCTTCCTGTTTTTGCTCACCCAGAAACGCTGGTGAAAGTAA
AAGATGCTGAAGATCAGTTGGGTGCACGAGTGGGTTACATCGAACTGGATCTCAACAGCGGTAAGATCCT
TGAGAGTTTTCGCCCCGAAGAACGTTTTCCAATGATGAGCACTTTTAAAGTTCTGCTATGTGGCGCGGTA
TTATCCCGTATTGACGCCGGGCAAGAGCAACTCGGTCGCCGCATACACTATTCTCAGAATGACTTGGTTG
AGTACTCACCAGTCACAGAAAAGCATCTTACGGATGGCATGACAGTAAGAGAATTATGCAGTGCTGCCAT
AACCATGAGTGATAACACTGCGGCCAACTTACTTCTGACAACGATCGGAGGACCGAAGGAGCTAACCGCT
TTTTTGCACAACATGGGGGATCATGTAACTCGCCTTGATCGTTGGGAACCGGAGCTGAATGAAGCCATAC
CAAACGACGAGCGTGACACCACGATGCCTGTAGCAATGGCAACAACGTTGCGCAAACTATTAACTGGCGA
ACTACTTACTCTAGCTTCCCGGCAACAATTAATAGACTGGATGGAGGCGGATAAAGTTGCAGGACCACTT
CTGCGCTCGGCCCTTCCGGCTGGCTGGTTTATTGCTGATAAATCTGGAGCCGGTGAGCGTGGGTCTCGCG
GTATCATTGCAGCACTGGGGCCAGATGGTAAGCCCTCCCGTATCGTAGTTATCTACACGACGGGGAGTCA
GGCAACTATGGATGAACGAAATAGACAGATCGCTGAGATAGGTGCCTCACTGATTAAGCATTGGTAACTG
TCAGACCAAGTTTACTCATATATACTTTAGATTGATTTAAAACTTCATTTTTAATTTAAAAGGATCTAGG
TGAAGATCCTTTTTGATAATCTCATGACCAAAATCCCTTAACGTGAGTTTTCGTTCCACTGAGCGTCAGA
CCCCGTAGAAAAGATCAAAGGATCTTCTTGAGATCCTTTTTTTCTGCGCGTAATCTGCTGCTTGCAAACA
AAAAAACCACCGCTACCAGCGGTGGTTTGTTTGCCGGATCAAGAGCTACCAACTCTTTTTCCGAAGGTAA
CTGGCTTCAGCAGAGCGCAGATACCAAATACTGTTCTTCTAGTGTAGCCGTAGTTAGGCCACCACTTCAA
GAACTCTGTAGCACCGCCTACATACCTCGCTCTGCTAATCCTGTTACCAGTGGCTGCTGCCAGTGGCGAT
AAGTCGTGTCTTACCGGGTTGGACTCAAGACGATAGTTACCGGATAAGGCGCAGCGGTCGGGCTGAACGG
GGGGTTCGTGCACACAGCCCAGCTTGGAGCGAACGACCTACACCGAACTGAGATACCTACAGCGTGAGCT
ATGAGAAAGCGCCACGCTTCCCGAAGGGAGAAAGGCGGACAGGTATCCGGTAAGCGGCAGGGTCGGAACA
GGAGAGCGCACGAGGGAGCTTCCAGGGGGAAACGCCTGGTATCTTTATAGTCCTGTCGGGTTTCGCCACC
TCTGACTTGAGCGTCGATTTTTGTGATGCTCGTCAGGGGGGCGGAGCCTATGGAAAAACGCCAGCAACGC
GGCCTTTTTACGGTTCCTGGCCTTTTGCTGGCCTTTTGCTCACATGTTCTTTCCTGCGTTATCCCCTGAT
TCTGTGGATAACCGTATTACCGCCTTTGAGTGAGCTGATACCGCTCGCCGCAGCCGAACGACCGAGCGCA
GCGAGTCAGTGAGCGAGGAAGCGGAAGAGCGCCTGATGCGGTATTTTCTCCTTACGCATCTGTGCGGTAT
TTCACACCGCATAGACCAGCCGCGTAACCTGGCAAAATCGGTTACGGTTGAGTAATAAATGGATGCCCTG
CGTAAGCGGGTGTGGGCGGACAATAAAGTCTTAAACTGAACAAAATAGATCTAAACTATGACAATAAAGT
CTTAAACTAGACAGAATAGTTGTAAACTGAAATCAGTCCAGTTATGCTGTGAAAAAGCATACTGGACTTT
TGTTATGGCTAAAGCAAACTCTTCATTTTCTGAAGTGCAAATTGCCCGTCGTATTAAAGAGGGGCGTGGC
CAAGGGCATGGTAAAGACTATATTCGCGGCGTTGTGACAATTTACCGAACAACTCCGCGGCCGGGAAGCC
GATCTCGGCTTGAACGAATTGTTAGGTGGCGGTACTTGGGTCGATATCAAAGTGCATCACTTCTTCCCGT
ATGCCCAACTTTGTATAGAGAGCCACTGCGGGATCGTCACCGTAATCTGCTTGCACGTAGATCACATAAG
CACCAAGCGCGTTGGCCTCATGCTTGAGGAGATTGATGAGCGCGGTGGCAATGCCCTGCCTCCGGTGCTC
GCCGGAGACTGCGAGATCATAGATATAGATCTCACTACGCGGCTGCTCAAACTTGGGCAGAACGTAAGCC
GCGAGAGCGCCAACAACCGCTTCTTGGTCGAAGGCAGCAAGCGCGATGAATGTCTTACTACGGAGCAAGT
TCCCGAGGTAATCGGAGTCCGGCTGATGTTGGGAGTAGGTGGCTACGTCTCCGAACTCACGACCGAAAAG
ATCAAGAGCAGCCCGCATGGATTTGACTTGGTCAGGGCCGAGCCTACATGTGCGAATGATGCCCATACTT
GAGCCACCTAACTTTGTTTTAGGGCGACTGCCCTGCTGCGTAACATCGTTGCTGCTGCGTAACATCGTTG
CTGCTCCATAACATCAAACATCGACCCACGGCGTAACGCGCTTGCTGCTTGGATGCCCGAGGCATAGACT
GTACAAAAAAACAGTCATAACAAGCCATGAAAACCGCCACTGCGCCGTTACCACCGCTGCGTTCGGTCAA
GGTTCTGGACCAGTTGCGTGAGCGCATACGCTACTTGCATTACAGTTTACGAACCGAACAGGCTTATGTC
AACTGGGTTCGTGCCTTCATCCGTTTCCACGGTGTGCGTCACCCGGCAACCTTGGGCAGCAGCGAAGTCG
AGGCATTTCTGTCCTGGCTGGCGAACGAGCGCAAGGTTTCGGTCTCCACGCATCGTCAGGCATTGGCGGC
CTTGCTGTTCTTCTACGGCAAGGTGCTGTGCACGGATCTGCCCTTGCTTCAGGAGATCGGTAGACCTCGG
CCGTCGCGGCGCTTGCCGGTGGTGCTGACCCCGGATGAAGTGGTTCGCATCCTCGGTTTTCTGGAAGGCG
AGCATCGTTTGTTCGCCCAGGACTCTAGCTATAGTTCTAGTGGTTGGCTACGTACCCGTAGTGGCTATGG
CAGGGCTTGCCGCCCCGACGTTGGCTGCGAGCCCTGGGCCTTCACCCGAACTTGGGGGTTGGGGTGGGGA
AAAGGAAGAAACGCGGGCGTATTGGTCCCAATGGGGTCTCGGTGGGGTATCGACAGAGTGCCAGCCCTGG
GACCGAACCCCGCGTTTATGAACAAACGACCCAACACCCGTGCGTTTTATTCTGTCTTTTTATTGCCGTC
ATAGCGCGGGTTCCTTCCGGTATTGTCTCCTTCCGTGTTTCAGTTAGCCTCCCCCATCTCCCGGTACCTT
AGGAGGACTTGATATCGAACTTGATGTCGAAACGGCCCTGGAAACGGTCCTTGTCGGAGTAGACGATGTT
TTGACCGTAAGCACGGCACTCGACACGCACTTCCACGTCGTAGGTCAGGTTGGTGAACTGCACAGCCACC
AGAGGTTGCAGGTAACGGGGCTGCAGCAGCTTTCCGTAGTAGGGGTAGTACTGCAGGCCGAAACCAGGGT
AACCGCCCATGCCGTAGTACTCGACGGTGCCGATCTTGTCAGCGTCCTCTTCACGCTTGGCCACGCAGTG
CACGGGGATCAAGTTGGGGTTGTACTTAGCCATCACTTCAGGAGGCAGGGACTCGTTGATAGGAGCCTGG
GGCTTGAATCCGATGATACGGTTCAGCTTGACCAGGATGCAAGGCTTGCCGTCCTTGTAACCGTAGGTGG
GGTCGTTCAGTCCGGAGCAGTTCTCGAGCCACTCGCGCTTGAACTTGCAGACTTTCTTCTGGCCCTGAGC
GTCGTTGTAGGGACCACGCTCTTTGTACTCGGTAGGGGTGTCTCCGCAGTCCTGGAACACGATGTTCTCG
GTCTGCTGCTCAGCGGAGTAGTCGCGCAGGAAGTTGTCCAGGTTACGCACGTAGGGCTCGTAGGAACGAG
GCTCGGAAGCGGTGAAGGAGATCTCGGTCTTTTGCACCTGAGGCACTTGGGTCAGTCCAGGAGGAGCCAC
ACGGTCTTGGTACTTGGGCTCGAACTCGGACACGGTCAGCAGCATCACTTGGATGGTGCCGATGAAGATA
CCAGCCAGGCAACCGTAGAAGATCACGTAGAACAGCAGGATCTTGAACCAGGAACCACCGGTACGACCCA
GCAGCTCTTTCTTCTCGGAGTTCCAGATGAACTTCTTCCAGTTGCCGTCGCCGTCTTTAGCCTTGCCACG
AGCCATGATCAAGTCTTCGTCGAGTGATTGTAAATAAAATGTAATTTACAGTATAGTATTTTAATTAATA
TACAAATGATTTGATAATAATTCTTATTTAACTATAATATATTGTGTTGGGTTGAATTAAAGGTCCGTAT
ACTCCGGAATATTAATAGATCATGGAGATAATTAAAATGATAACCATCTCGCAAATAAATAAGTATTTTA
CTGTTTTCGTAACAGTTTTGTAATAAAAAAACCTATAAATATTCCGGATTATTCATACCGTCCCACCATC
GGGCGCGGATCCATGGGCAAAGGTGCTGGTCGTGATAAGTACGAGCCCACCGCTACCTCTGAGCACGGTG
GCAAGAAGAAGAAAAAGGGCAAGAAAGAACGCGAGCGCGACATGGACGAGCTGAAGAAAGAGGTGGTCAT
GGACGACCACAAGCTGTCCCTGGACGAACTGCACCGTAAATACGGCACCGACCTGTCTCGTGGACTGACC
TCTGCTCGTGCTGCTGAGATCTTGGCTCGTGACGGTCCCAACGCTCTGACCCCTCCTCCTACTACTCCCG
AATGGGTCAAGTTCTGCCGTCAGCTGTTCGGTGGTTTCTCCCTGCTGCTGTGGATCGGTGCTATCCTGTG
CTTCCTGGCTTACGGTATCGAGACTCTGGTCAACGGCGAGGGCAACAACGACAACCTGTACCTGGGTATC
GTGCTGGCTGCTGTCGTGATTATTACCGGTTGCTTCAGCTACTACCAAGAGGCCAAGTCCTCCAAGATCA
TGGAATCCTTCAAGAACCTGGTGCCTCAGCAGGCTCTGGTCGTGCGTAACGGCGAGAAGATGTCCATCAA
CGCTGAGGGTGTCGTCGTGGGCGACCTGGTTGAAGTGAAAGGTGGCGACCGCATCCCCGCTGACCTGCGT
ATCATTTCCGCTCACGGTTGCAAGGTGGACAACTCCTCTCTGACCGGCGAATCCGAGCCTCAGACTCGTT
CTCCTGACTTCTCCCACGAGAACCCTCTGGAAACCCGTAACATTGCTTTCTTCTCCACCAACTGCGTCGA
GGGCACCGCTCGTGGTATCGTGATCTCTACTGGCGACCGTACCGTGATGGGTCGTATCGCTTCTCTGGCT
TCCGGCCTGGAAGGTGGAAAGACCCCTATCGCTATGGAAATCGAGCACTTCATCCACCTGATTACCGGTG
TCGCTGTGTTCCTGGGCGTGTCCTTCTTCATCCTGTCACTGATCCTCGAGTACACCTGGCTCGAGGCTGT
GATCTTCCTGATCGGTATCATCGTGGCTAACGTGCCCGAGGGACTGCTGGCTACTGTGACTGTGTGCCTG
ACTCTGACCGCTAAGCGTATGGCTCGCAAGAACTGCCTGGTCAAGAACTTGGAGGCTGTGGAAACCCTGG
GTTCCACCTCCACCATCTGCTCCGACAAGACCGGTACTCTGACCCAGAACCGTATGACCGTGGCTCACAT
GTGGTTCGACAACCAGATCCACGAGGCTGACACCACCGAGAACCAGTCCGGTGCTTCCTTCGACAAGTCC
TCTGCTACCTGGACCGCTCTGTCCCGTATCGCTGGACTGTGTAACCGTGCTGTTTTCCAGGCTGGCCAAG
AGAACGTGCCCATCCTGAAAAGAGCTGTGGCTGGCGACGCTTCCGAGTCCGCTTTGCTGAAGTGCATCGA
GCTGTGCTGCGGTTCCGTGAAGCAGATGCGTGAACGTTACCCCAAGGTGGTCGAGATCCCCTTCAACTCT
ACCAACAAGTACCAGCTGTCCATCCACAAGAACGCTAACCCCTCCGAGTCTCGTTACCTGCTGGTCATGA
AGGGTGCTCCCGAGCGTATCCTGGACCGTTGCTCTACCATCCTGATCCACGGCAAAGAGCAGCCTCTGGA
CGAGGAAATGAAGGACGCTTTCCAGAACGCTTACCTGGAACTCGGTGGCCTGGGAGAACGTGTGTTGGGA
TTCTGCCACCTCGCTCTGCCCGACGATCAATTCCCTGACGGTTTCCAGTTCGACACCGACGACCTGAACT
TCCCCGTGGACAAGCTGTGCTTCGTGGGCCTGATGTCCATGATCGACCCTCCAAGAGCTGCTGTGCCAGA
CGCTGTTGGAAAGTGCCGTTCCGCTGGTATCAAAGTGATCATGGTCACCGGCGATCACCCCATCACCGCT
AAGGCTATCGCTAAAGGCGTGGGTATCATCTCCGAGGGCAACGAGACTGTCGAGGATATCGCTGCTCGTC
TGAACATCCCTGTCTCTCAAGTGAACCCTCGTGACGCTAAGGCCTGCGTGGTGCACGGTTCTGACCTGAA
GGACATGACCTCCGAGCAGCTGGACGACATCCTGCTGCACCACACCGAGATCGTGTTCGCTCGTACATCC
CCTCAGCAAAAGCTGATCATCGTCGAGGGTTGCCAGCGTCAGGGTGCTATCGTTGCTGTAACTGGCGACG
GTGTCAACGACTCCCCTGCTCTGAAAAAGGCTGACATCGGAGTGGCTATGGGAATCGCTGGTTCCGACGT
GTCCAAGCAGGCTGCTGACATGATCCTGCTCGACGACAACTTCGCTTCCATCGTGACCGGCGTGGAAGAG
GGTCGTCTGATCTTCGACAACTTGAAGAAGTCGATCGCTTACACCCTGACCTCTAACATCCCCGAGATCA
CCCCTTTCTTGATCTTCATCATTGCGAACATCCCACTGCCTCTGGGCACCGTGACCATCCTGTGCATCGA
CCTGGGTACTGACATGGTGCCCGCTATCTCCCTCGCTTACGAGCAGGCTGAGTCCGACATCATGAAGCGC
CAGCCTCGTAACCCCAAGACCGACAAGCTGGTCAACGAGAGGCTGATCTCCATGGCCTACGGCCAGATCG
GCATGATCCAAGCTCTCGGTGGCTTCTTCACCTACTTCGTCATCATGGCTGAGAACGGTTTCTGGCCCTC
TGGCCTGTTGGGTATCCGTGTGCAATGGGACGACCGTTGGATCAACGACGTCGAGGACTCCTACGGACAG
CAGTGGACTTACGAACAGCGCAAGATCGTCGAGTTCACTTGCCACACCGCTTTCTTCGTGTCCATCGTGG
TGGTGCAGTGGGCTGACCTGATCATCTGCAAGACCCGTCGTAACTCCGTGTTCCAGCAGGGCATGAAGAA
CAAGATCCTCATCTTCGGCCTGTTCGAGGAAACCGCTCTGGCTGCTTTCCTGTCTTACTGCCCCGGCATG
GATGTGGCTCTGCGTATGTACCCTCTGAAGCCCACCTGGTGGTTCTGCGCTTTCCCCTACTCTCTGTTGA
TCTTCGTGTACGATGAAGTCCGCAAGCTCATCATCCGTCGCAACCCTGGTGGATGGGTCGAGCGTGAAAC
CTACTACTAAAAGCTTGTCGAGAAGTACTAGAGGATCATAATCAGCCATACCACATTTGTAGAGGTTTTA
CTTGCTTTAAAAAACCTCCCACACCTCCCCCTGAACCTGAAACATAAAATGAATGCAATTGTTGTTGTTA
ACTTGTTTATTGCAGCTTATAATGGTTACAAATAAAGCAATAGCATCACAAATTTCACAAATAAAGCATT
TTTTTCACTGCATTCTAGTTGTGGTTTGTCCAAACTCATCAATGTATCTTATCATGTCTGGATCTGATCA
CTGCTTGAGCCTAGGAGATCCGAACCAGATAAGTGAAATCTAGTTCCAAACTATTTTGTCATTTTTAATT
TTCGTATTAGCTTACGACGCTACACCCAGTTCCCATCTATTTTGTCACTCTTCCCTAAATAATCCTTAAA
AACTCCATTTCCACCCCTCCCAGTTCCCAACTATTTTGTCCGCCCACAGCGGGGCATTTTTCTTCCTGTT
ATGTTTTTAATCAAACATCCTGCCAACTCCATGTGACAAACCGTCATCTTCGGCTACTTT
